Addgene plasmid #134128: pIW087
Purpose: Bacterial expression of GFP-Ska1 and Ska2
Depositing lab: Iain Cheeseman. Depositing organization: Whitehead Institute for Biomedical Research. Publication: Microtubule Tip Tracking by the Spindle and Kinetochore Protein Ska1 Requires Diverse Tubulin-Interacting Surfaces. Monda JK, Whitney IP, Tarasovetc EV, Wilson-Kubalek E, Milligan RA, Grishchuk EL, Cheeseman IM. Curr Biol. 2017 Dec 4;27(23):3666-3675.e6. doi: 10.1016/j.cub.2017.10.018. Epub 2017 Nov 16. PubMed 29153323.
Backbone
  Vector backbone: pST39
  Backbone manufacturer: Song Tan (Addgene plasmid # 64009)
  Vector type: Bacterial Expression
Growth in bacteria
  Bacterial resistance: Ampicillin, 100 μg/mL
  Growth temperature: 37°C
  Growth strain: DH5alpha
  Copy number: High Copy
Gene/Insert
  Gene/Insert name: His-GFP-human Ska1 ; human Ska2
  Species: H. sapiens (human)
  Mutation: K183A K184A
  Tag / fusion protein: GFP (N terminal on insert)
  Cloning method: Restriction Enzyme; 5′ cloning site unknown (unknown if destroyed); 3′ cloning site unknown (unknown if destroyed)
Terms and licenses: Academic/Nonprofit Terms; Industry Terms: Not Available to Industry
How to cite: pIW087 was a gift from Iain Cheeseman (Addgene plasmid # 134128 ; http://n2t.net/addgene:134128 ; RRID:Addgene_134128)
