[The description below was written by a language model from this plasmid's Addgene catalogue record and pLannotate feature annotations shown in this document.]
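Description:
pIW087 is a bacterial co-expression plasmid built on pST39, a polycistronic T7-based vector designed for producing multi-subunit protein complexes in E. coli. It is selected with ampicillin through the bla (TEM β-lactamase) gene under its own promoter and replicates from a ColE1/pMB1-family origin. The feature table also shows the pBR322-derived bom region and the rop gene. Rop is normally associated with reduced copy number, although the catalogue entry lists the plasmid as high copy.

The payload is a single transcription unit driven by one T7 promoter and closed by a T7 terminator, containing two open reading frames that each have their own T7 gene 10 ribosome binding site. The first cistron, which spans the numbering origin of the circular record, encodes human Ska2. The second encodes human Ska1 fused at its N terminus to a histidine tag, a TEV protease cleavage site and EGFP. This allows affinity purification, optional tag removal and fluorescent tracking of the protein. The short lacZα and T7 gene 10B "SET1" hits flanking the cassettes are fragmentary matches, probably vector-derived linker sequence rather than functional elements. The catalogue records a K183A K184A mutation but does not state explicitly which protein carries it. The cloning sites are also not recorded.

Ska1 and Ska2 are components of the SKA1 complex, a microtubule-binding part of the outer kinetochore needed for proper chromosome segregation. The plasmid is intended for recombinant production of a GFP-labelled Ska1–Ska2 assembly in a host supplying T7 RNA polymerase. The associated publication title points to studies of the tubulin-interacting surfaces required for Ska1 microtubule tip tracking.
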