Features (pLannotate 1.2.2; 20 found; start..end, strand, type, name):
    369..390     -  CDS            lacZα (fragment): LacZα fragment of β-galactosidase; lacZ fragment
    417..439     +  RBS            RBS: efficient ribosome binding site from bacteriophage T7 gene 10 (Olins and Rangwala, 1989)
    459..475     +  CDS            capTEV™ (fragment): composite tag for in vivo biotinylation, TEV protease cleavage, and 6xHis tagging
    488..504     -  CDS            9xHis (fragment): 9xHis affinity tag
    504..522     +  CDS            TEV site (fragment): tobacco etch virus (TEV) protease recognition and cleavage site
    528..1244    +  CDS            EGFP: EGFP is a basic (constitutively fluorescent) green fluorescent protein published in 1996, derived from Aequorea victoria. It is reported to be a rapidly-maturing weak dimer with moderate acid sensitivity.
   1266..2030    +  CDS            SKA1: SKA1_HUMAN - Also known as C18orf24. Experimental evidence at protein level: Swiss-Prot protein existence level 1. Component of the SKA1 complex, a microtubule-binding subcomplex of the outer kinetochore that is essential for proper chromosome segregation (PubMed:17093495, PubMed:19289083, PubMed:23085020). Required for timely anaphase onset during mitosis, when chromosomes undergo bipolar attachment on spindle microtubules leading to silencing of the spindle checkpoint (PubMed:17093495). The SKA1 complex is a direct component of the kinetochore-microtubule interface and directly associates wi
   2040..2058    -  CDS            lacZα (fragment): LacZα fragment of β-galactosidase; lacZ fragment
   2128..2177    +  CDS            SET1 (fragment): solubility-enhancement tag derived from T7 phage gene 10B
   2185..2232    +  terminator     T7 terminator: transcription terminator for bacteriophage T7 RNA polymerase
   2299..2390    +  promoter       AmpR promoter: bla
   2391..3248    +  CDS            bla: BLAT_ECOLX - Experimental evidence at protein level: Swiss-Prot protein existence level 1. TEM-type are the most prevalent beta-lactamases in enterobacteria; they hydrolyze the beta-lactam bond in susceptible beta-lactam antibiotics, thus conferring resistance to penicillins and cephalosporins. TEM-3 and TEM-4 are capable of hydrolyzing cefotaxime and ceftazidime. TEM-5 is capable of hydrolyzing ceftazidime. TEM-6 is capable of hydrolyzing ceftazidime and aztreonam. TEM-8/CAZ-2, TEM- 16/CAZ-7 and TEM-24/CAZ-6 are markedly active against ceftazidime. IRT- 4 shows resistance to beta-lactamase in
   3255..3294    +  terminator     fd terminator: central terminator from bacteriophage fd (Otsuka and Kunisawa, 1982)
   3325..3913    +  rep_origin     ori: high-copy-number ColE1/pMB1/pBR322/pUC origin of replication
   4099..4238    -  misc_feature   bom: basis of mobility region from pBR322
   4340..4531    -  CDS            rop: Rop protein, which maintains plasmids at low copy number; rop
   4571..4681    +  CDS            mbeC (fragment): MBEC_ECOLX - Experimental evidence at protein level: Swiss-Prot protein existence level 1. Required for efficient mobilization of ColE1 plasmid and is thus essential to promote the specific transfer of the plasmid during conjugation. Probably functions by inducing DNA bending, helping the MbeA relaxase to melt the DNA around the nic site and cleave the phosphodiester bond. Binds specifically double-stranded DNA (dsDNA) containing the ColE1 oriT but does not recognize the inverted repeat (IR). From Escherichia coli.
   4768..4786    +  promoter       T7 promoter: promoter for bacteriophage T7 RNA polymerase
   4818..4840    +  RBS            RBS: efficient ribosome binding site from bacteriophage T7 gene 10 (Olins and Rangwala, 1989)
   4848..341     +  CDS            SKA2 (across the origin): SKA2_HUMAN - Also known as FAM33A. Experimental evidence at protein level: Swiss-Prot protein existence level 1. Component of the SKA1 complex, a microtubule-binding subcomplex of the outer kinetochore that is essential for proper chromosome segregation (PubMed:17093495, PubMed:19289083, PubMed:23085020). Required for timely anaphase onset during mitosis, when chromosomes undergo bipolar attachment on spindle microtubules leading to silencing of the spindle checkpoint (PubMed:17093495). The SKA1 complex is a direct component of the kinetochore-microtubule interface and directly associates with
>Addgene plasmid #134128 | pIW087 | addgene full sequence | sequence record 271199 | Addgene NGS Result
TGGAACTGATGTTCCAGAAAGCTGAGTCTGATCTGGATTACATTCAATACAGGCTGGAATATGAAATCAA
GACTAATCATCCTGATTCAGCAAGTGAGAAAAATCCAGTTACACTCTTAAAGGAATTGTCAGTGATAAAG
TCTCGATATCAAACTTTGTATGCCCGCTTTAAACCAGTTGCTGTTGAGCAGAAAGAGAGTAAGAGCCGCA
TTTGTGCTACTGTGAAAAAGACTATGAATATGATACAAAAACTACAGAAGCAAACAGACCTGGAGCTGTC
ACCACTGACTAAAGAAGAGAAAACTGCGGCAGAGCAATTCAAATTTCACATGCCAGATTTATGAGGATCC
GGGCCCTGTACAAGATCCTGTAAAACGACGGCCAGTGAATTGGAATTCGCTAGCTCTAGAAATAATTTTG
TTTAACTTTAAGAAGGAGATATACATATGGGCAGCAGCCATCATCATCATCATCACAGCAGCGGATCTGG
TGGTGGTGGTGGTGAAAACCTGTACTTCCAGGGATCCATGGTGAGCAAGGGCGAGGAGCTGTTCACCGGG
GTGGTGCCCATCCTGGTCGAGCTGGACGGCGACGTAAACGGCCACAAGTTCAGCGTGTCCGGCGAGGGCG
AGGGCGATGCCACCTACGGCAAGCTGACCCTGAAGTTCATCTGCACCACCGGCAAGCTGCCCGTGCCCTG
GCCCACCCTCGTGACCACCCTGACCTACGGCGTGCAGTGCTTCAGCCGCTACCCCGACCACATGAAGCAG
CACGACTTCTTCAAGTCCGCCATGCCCGAAGGCTACGTCCAGGAGCGCACCATCTTCTTCAAGGACGACG
GCAACTACAAGACCCGCGCCGAGGTGAAGTTCGAGGGCGACACCCTGGTGAACCGCATCGAGCTGAAGGG
CATCGACTTCAAGGAGGACGGCAACATCCTGGGGCACAAGCTGGAGTACAACTACAACAGCCACAACGTC
TATATCATGGCCGACAAGCAGAAGAACGGCATCAAGGTGAACTTCAAGATCCGCCACAACATCGAGGACG
GCAGCGTGCAGCTCGCCGACCACTACCAGCAGAACACCCCCATCGGCGACGGCCCCGTGCTGCTGCCCGA
CAACCACTACCTGAGCACCCAGTCCGCCCTGAGCAAAGACCCCAACGAGAAGCGCGATCACATGGTCCTG
CTGGAGTTCGTGACCGCCGCCGGGATCACTCTCGGCATGGACGAGCTGTACAAGGGTAGTGGTAGTGGTA
GTCATATGGCCTCGTCAGATCTGGAACAATTATGCTCTCATGTTAATGAAAAGATTGGCAATATTAAGAA
AACCTTATCATTAAGAAACTGTGGCCAGGAACCTACCTTGAAAACTGTATTAAATAAAATAGGAGATGAG
ATCATTGTAATAAATGAACTTCTAAATAAATTGGAATTGGAAATTCAGTATCAAGAACAAACCAACAATT
CACTCAAGGAACTCTGTGAATCTCTTGAAGAAGATTACAAAGACATAGAACATCTTAAAGAAAACGTTCC
TTCCCATTTGCCTCAAGTAACAGTAACCCAGAGCTGTGTTAAGGGATCAGATCTTGATCCTGAAGAACCA
ATCAAAGTTGAAGAACCTGAACCCGTAAAGAAGCCTCCCAAAGAGCAAAGAAGTATTAAGGAAATGCCAT
TTATAACTTGTGATGAGTTCAATGGTGTTCCTTCGTACATGAAATCCCGCTTAACCTATAATCAAATTAA
TGATGTTATTAAAGAAATCAACAAGGCAGTAATTAGTAAATATAAAATCCTACATCAGCCAGCCGCCTCT
ATGAATTCTGTGACCAGAAATCTCTATCACAGATTTATTGATGAAGAAACGAAGGATACCAAAGGTCGTT
ATTTTATAGTGGAAGCTGACATAAAGGAGTTCACAACTTTGAAAGCTGACAAGAAGTTTCACGTGTTACT
GAATATTTTACGACACTGCCGGAGGCTATCAGAGGTCCGAGGGGGAGGACTTACTCGTTATGTTATAACC
TGAAAGCTTCGCCAGGGTTTTCCCAGTCGAGCTCGATATCGGTACCAGCGGATAACAATTTCACATCCGG
ATTCGCGAACGCGTCTCGAGAGATCCGGCTGCTAACAAAGCCCGAAAGGAAGCTGAGTTGGCTGCTGCCA
CCGCTGAGCAATAACTAGCATAACCCCTTGGGGCCTCTAAACGGGTCTTGAGGGGTTTTTTGCTGAAAGG
AGGAACTATATCCGACTAGTAGCCCGCCTAATGAGCGGGCTTTTTTTTAATTCCCCTATTTGTTTATTTT
TCTAAATACATTCAAATATGTATCCGCTCATGAGACAATAACCCTGATAAATGCTTCAATAATATTGAAA
AAGGAAGAGTATGAGTATTCAACATTTCCGTGTCGCCCTTATTCCCTTTTTTGCGGCATTTTGCCTTCCT
GTTTTTGCTCACCCAGAAACGCTCGTGAAAGTAAAAGACGCAGAGGACCAATTGGGGGCACGAGTGGGAT
ACATAGAACTGGACTTGAATAGCGGTAAAATCCTTGAGAGTTTTCGCCCTGAAGAGCGTTTTCCAATGAT
GAGCACTTTCAAAGTTCTGCTATGTGGAGCAGTATTATCCCGTGTAGATGCGGGGCAAGAGCAACTCGGA
CGACGAATACACTATTCGCAGAATGACTTGGTTGAATACTCCCCAGTGACAGAAAAGCACCTTACGGACG
GAATGACGGTAAGAGAATTATGTAGTGCCGCCATAACGATGAGTGATAACACTGCGGCGAACTTACTTCT
GACAACCATCGGTGGACCGAAGGAATTAACCGCTTTTTTGCACAATATGGGAGACCATGTAACTCGCCTT
GACCGTTGGGAACCAGAACTGAATGAAGCCATACCAAACGACGAGCGAGACACCACAATGCCTGCGGCAA
TGGCAACAACATTACGCAAACTATTAACTGGCGAACTACTTACTCTGGCTTCACGGCAACAATTAATAGA
CTGGCTTGAAGCGGATAAAGTTGCAGGACCACTACTGCGTTCGGCACTTCCTGCTGGCTGGTTTATTGCT
GATAAATCTGGGGCAGGAGAGCGTGGTTCACGGGGTATCATTGCCGCACTTGGACCAGATGGTAAGCCTT
CCCGTATCGTAGTTATCTACACGACGGGTAGTCAGGCAACTATGGACGAACGAAATAGACAGATTGCTGA
AATAGGGGCTTCACTGATTAAGCATTGGTAAACCGATACAATTAAAGGCTCCTTTTGGAGCCTTTTTTTT
TGGACGGACCGGTAGAAAAGATCAAAGGATCTTCTTGAGATCCTTTTTTTCTGCGCGTAATCTGCTGCTT
GCAAACAAAAAAACCACCGCTACCAGCGGTGGTTTGTTTGCCGGATCAAGAGCTACCAACTCTTTTTCCG
AAGGTAACTGGCTTCAGCAGAGCGCAGATACCAAATACTGTCCTTCTAGTGTAGCCGTAGTTAGGCCACC
ACTTCAAGAACTCTGTAGCACCGCCTACATACCTCGCTCTGCTAATCCTGTTACCAGTGGCTGCTGCCAG
TGGCGATAAGTCGTGTCTTACCGGGTTGGACTCAAGACGATAGTTACCGGATAAGGCGCAGCGGTCGGGC
TGAACGGGGGGTTCGTGCACACAGCCCAGCTTGGAGCGAACGACCTACACCGAACTGAGATACCTACAGC
GTGAGCTATGAGAAAGCGCCACGCTTCCCGAAGGGAGAAAGGCGGACAGGTATCCGGTAAGCGGCAGGGT
CGGAACAGGAGAGCGCACGAGGGAGCTTCCAGGGGGAAACGCCTGGTATCTTTATAGTCCTGTCGGGTTT
CGCCACCTCTGACTTGAGCGTCGATTTTTGTGATGCTCGTCAGGGGGGCGGAGCCTATGGAAAAACGCCA
GCAACGCGGCCTTTTTACGGTTCCTGGCCTTTTGCTGGCCTTTTGCTCACATGTTCTTTCCTGCGTTATC
CCCTGATTCTGTGGATAACCGTATTACCGCCTTTGAGTGAGCTGATACCGCTCGCCGCAGCCGAACGACC
GAGCGCAGCGAGTCAGTGAGCGAGGAAGCGGAAGAGCGCCTGATGCGGTATTTTCTCCTTACGCATCTGT
GCGGTATTTCACACCGCAATGGTGCACTCTCAGTACAATCTGCTCTGATGCCGCATAGTTAAGCCAGTAT
ACACTCCGCTATCGCTACGTGACTGGGTCATGGCTGCGCCCCGACACCCGCCAACACCCGCTGACGCGCC
CTGACGGGCTTGTCTGCTCCCGGCATCCGCTTACAGACAAGCTGTGACCGTCTCCGGGAGCTGCATGTGT
CAGAGGTTTTCACCGTCATCACCGAAACGCGCGAGGCAGCTGCGGTAAAGCTCATCAGCGTGGTCGTGAA
GCGATTCACAGATGTCTGCCTGTTCATCCGCGTCCAGCTCGTTGAGTTTCTCCAGAAGCGTTAATGTCTG
GCTTCTGATAAAGCGGGCCATGTTAAGGGCGGTTTTTTCCTGTTTGGTCACTGATGCCTCCGTGTAAGGG
GGATTTCTGTTCATGGGGTAATGATACCGATGAAACGAGAGAGGATGCTCACGATACGGGTTACTGATGA
TGAACATGCCCGGTTACTGGAACGTTGTGAGGGTAAACAACTGGCGGTATGGATGCGGCGGGACCAGAGA
AAAATCACTCAGGGTCAATGCCAGCGCTTCGTTAATACAGATGTAGGTGTTGGCACCATGCATCGATCCC
GCGAAATTAATACGACTCACTATAGGGAGACCACAACGGTTTCCCTCTAGAAATAATTTTGTTTAACTTT
AAGAAGGAGATATACATATGGAGGCGGAGGTCGATAAGC
